LOCUS       pC003_-_LshC2C2_locus_ 10444 bp ds-DNA circular 27-MAY-2016
DEFINITION  .
FEATURES             Location/Qualifiers
     misc_feature    complement(5353..5354)
                     /label="GG"
                     /ApEinfo_revcolor=#85dae9
                     /ApEinfo_fwdcolor=#85dae9
     misc_feature    complement(8749..8749)
                     /label="T"
                     /ApEinfo_revcolor=#b7e6d7
                     /ApEinfo_fwdcolor=#b7e6d7
     misc_feature    complement(9096..9115)
                     /label=""
                     /ApEinfo_revcolor=#9eafd2
                     /ApEinfo_fwdcolor=#9eafd2
     misc_feature    complement(3161..3161)
                     /label="C"
                     /ApEinfo_revcolor=#b7e6d7
                     /ApEinfo_fwdcolor=#b7e6d7
     misc_feature    complement(3172..3172)
                     /label="A"
                     /ApEinfo_revcolor=#b7e6d7
                     /ApEinfo_fwdcolor=#b7e6d7
     misc_feature    complement(8685..8686)
                     /label="TT"
                     /ApEinfo_revcolor=#b7e6d7
                     /ApEinfo_fwdcolor=#b7e6d7
     misc_feature    8673..8708
                     /label="GTTTTAGTCCCCTTCGATATTGGGGTGGTCTATATC"
                     /ApEinfo_revcolor=#ff9ccd
                     /ApEinfo_fwdcolor=#ff9ccd
     misc_feature    complement(8683..8683)
                     /label="C"
                     /ApEinfo_revcolor=#b7e6d7
                     /ApEinfo_fwdcolor=#b7e6d7
     misc_feature    complement(8778..8813)
                     /label="nc756"
                     /ApEinfo_revcolor=#ffef86
                     /ApEinfo_fwdcolor=#ffef86
     misc_feature    complement(8817..8817)
                     /label="T"
                     /ApEinfo_revcolor=#ffef86
                     /ApEinfo_fwdcolor=#ffef86
     misc_feature    6959..6961
                     /label="H1283"
                     /ApEinfo_revcolor=#f58a5e
                     /ApEinfo_fwdcolor=#f58a5e
     misc_feature    complement(8707..8707)
                     /label="T"
                     /ApEinfo_revcolor=#ffef86
                     /ApEinfo_fwdcolor=#ffef86
     misc_feature    complement(2985..2985)
                     /label="G"
                     /ApEinfo_revcolor=#c7b0e3
                     /ApEinfo_fwdcolor=#c7b0e3
     misc_feature    complement(8680..8680)
                     /label="T"
                     /ApEinfo_revcolor=#84b0dc
                     /ApEinfo_fwdcolor=#84b0dc
     misc_feature    complement(5356..5359)
                     /label="GGGG"
                     /ApEinfo_revcolor=#9eafd2
                     /ApEinfo_fwdcolor=#9eafd2
     misc_feature    complement(8688..8688)
                     /label="G"
                     /ApEinfo_revcolor=#84b0dc
                     /ApEinfo_fwdcolor=#84b0dc
     misc_feature    complement(8812..8812)
                     /label="G"
                     /ApEinfo_revcolor=#d6b295
                     /ApEinfo_fwdcolor=#d6b295
     misc_feature    4916..4918
                     /label="H602"
                     /ApEinfo_revcolor=#d59687
                     /ApEinfo_fwdcolor=#d59687
     misc_feature    3113..7282
                     /label="LsC2c2"
                     /ApEinfo_revcolor=#d6b295
                     /ApEinfo_fwdcolor=#d6b295
     misc_feature    complement(5361..5361)
                     /label="T"
                     /ApEinfo_revcolor=#c6c9d1
                     /ApEinfo_fwdcolor=#c6c9d1
     misc_feature    8646..8681
                     /label="nc755"
                     /ApEinfo_revcolor=#85dae9
                     /ApEinfo_fwdcolor=#85dae9
     misc_feature    complement(5377..5377)
                     /label="T"
                     /ApEinfo_revcolor=#b1ff67
                     /ApEinfo_fwdcolor=#b1ff67
     misc_feature    complement(8730..8730)
                     /label="T"
                     /ApEinfo_revcolor=#f58a5e
                     /ApEinfo_fwdcolor=#f58a5e
     misc_feature    complement(2990..2991)
                     /label="AG"
                     /ApEinfo_revcolor=#c6c9d1
                     /ApEinfo_fwdcolor=#c6c9d1
     misc_feature    complement(3014..3014)
                     /label="C"
                     /ApEinfo_revcolor=#b4abac
                     /ApEinfo_fwdcolor=#b4abac
     misc_feature    complement(8729..8764)
                     /label="GTTTTAGTCCCCTTCGATATTGGGGTGGTCTATATC"
                     /ApEinfo_revcolor=#c6c9d1
                     /ApEinfo_fwdcolor=#c6c9d1
     misc_feature    complement(1475..2665)
                     /label="TcR"
                     /ApEinfo_revcolor=#d59687
                     /ApEinfo_fwdcolor=#d59687
     misc_feature    complement(5365..5365)
                     /label="G"
                     /ApEinfo_revcolor=#c6c9d1
                     /ApEinfo_fwdcolor=#c6c9d1
     misc_feature    complement(3175..3176)
                     /label="CG"
                     /ApEinfo_revcolor=#9eafd2
                     /ApEinfo_fwdcolor=#9eafd2
     misc_feature    complement(3166..3169)
                     /label="GGGG"
                     /ApEinfo_revcolor=#84b0dc
                     /ApEinfo_fwdcolor=#84b0dc
     misc_feature    complement(8693..8693)
                     /label="T"
                     /ApEinfo_revcolor=#f8d3a9
                     /ApEinfo_fwdcolor=#f8d3a9
     misc_feature    complement(8763..8763)
                     /label="T"
                     /ApEinfo_revcolor=#f58a5e
                     /ApEinfo_fwdcolor=#f58a5e
     CDS             8216..8491
                     /label="CRISPR-associated endonuclease Cas2 CDS"
                     /ApEinfo_revcolor=#d6b295
                     /ApEinfo_fwdcolor=#d6b295
     CDS             3113..7282
                     /label="hypothetical protein CDS"
                     /ApEinfo_revcolor=#c6c9d1
                     /ApEinfo_fwdcolor=#c6c9d1
     misc_feature    complement(8744..8744)
                     /label="G"
                     /ApEinfo_revcolor=#b4abac
                     /ApEinfo_fwdcolor=#b4abac
     gene            8216..8491
                     /label="gene"
                     /ApEinfo_revcolor=#d6b295
                     /ApEinfo_fwdcolor=#d6b295
     misc_feature    complement(5374..5374)
                     /label="G"
                     /ApEinfo_revcolor=#f58a5e
                     /ApEinfo_fwdcolor=#f58a5e
     misc_feature    complement(8736..8736)
                     /label="T"
                     /ApEinfo_revcolor=#c7b0e3
                     /ApEinfo_fwdcolor=#c7b0e3
     misc_feature    complement(9052..9597)
                     /label="origin"
                     /ApEinfo_revcolor=#84b0dc
                     /ApEinfo_fwdcolor=#84b0dc
     misc_feature    complement(8751..8752)
                     /label="GG"
                     /ApEinfo_revcolor=#84b0dc
                     /ApEinfo_fwdcolor=#84b0dc
     misc_feature    complement(8824..8826)
                     /label="GTC"
                     /ApEinfo_revcolor=#b7e6d7
                     /ApEinfo_fwdcolor=#b7e6d7
     misc_feature    complement(8819..8822)
                     /label="GGGT"
                     /ApEinfo_revcolor=#9eafd2
                     /ApEinfo_fwdcolor=#9eafd2
     misc_feature    complement(8732..8732)
                     /label="T"
                     /ApEinfo_revcolor=#ff9ccd
                     /ApEinfo_fwdcolor=#ff9ccd
     misc_feature    complement(3179..3179)
                     /label="C"
                     /ApEinfo_revcolor=#ffef86
                     /ApEinfo_fwdcolor=#ffef86
     misc_feature    complement(3184..3186)
                     /label="TAG"
                     /ApEinfo_revcolor=#9eafd2
                     /ApEinfo_fwdcolor=#9eafd2
     misc_feature    complement(8757..8757)
                     /label="T"
                     /ApEinfo_revcolor=#faac61
                     /ApEinfo_fwdcolor=#faac61
     gene            3113..7282
                     /label="gene"
                     /ApEinfo_revcolor=#c7b0e3
                     /ApEinfo_fwdcolor=#c7b0e3
     misc_feature    4901..4903
                     /label="R597"
                     /ApEinfo_revcolor=#d6b295
                     /ApEinfo_fwdcolor=#d6b295
     misc_feature    8729..8764
                     /label="GTTTTAGTCCCCTTCGATATTGGGGTGGTCTATATC"
                     /ApEinfo_revcolor=#75c6a9
                     /ApEinfo_fwdcolor=#75c6a9
     misc_feature    6944..6946
                     /label="R1278"
                     /ApEinfo_revcolor=#b7e6d7
                     /ApEinfo_fwdcolor=#b7e6d7
     misc_feature    complement(8778..8813)
                     /label="Reverse NGS Primer"
                     /ApEinfo_revcolor=#75c6a9
                     /ApEinfo_fwdcolor=#75c6a9
     misc_feature    complement(8824..8826)
                     /label="GTC"
                     /ApEinfo_revcolor=#f58a5e
                     /ApEinfo_fwdcolor=#f58a5e
     misc_feature    complement(8761..8761)
                     /label="T"
                     /ApEinfo_revcolor=#75c6a9
                     /ApEinfo_fwdcolor=#75c6a9
     misc_feature    complement(8800..8800)
                     /label="T"
                     /ApEinfo_revcolor=#75c6a9
                     /ApEinfo_fwdcolor=#75c6a9
     misc_feature    complement(8821..8822)
                     /label="CC"
                     /ApEinfo_revcolor=#b1ff67
                     /ApEinfo_fwdcolor=#b1ff67
     misc_feature    complement(5345..5380)
                     /label="GTTTTAGTCCCCTTCGATATTGGGGTGGTCTATATC"
                     /ApEinfo_revcolor=#85dae9
                     /ApEinfo_fwdcolor=#85dae9
     misc_feature    complement(3155..3190)
                     /label="GTTTTAGTCCCCTTCGATATTGGGGTGGTCTATATC"
                     /ApEinfo_revcolor=#f8d3a9
                     /ApEinfo_fwdcolor=#f8d3a9
     misc_feature    complement(3182..3182)
                     /label="C"
                     /ApEinfo_revcolor=#c7b0e3
                     /ApEinfo_fwdcolor=#c7b0e3
     misc_feature    complement(8754..8754)
                     /label="T"
                     /ApEinfo_revcolor=#f58a5e
                     /ApEinfo_fwdcolor=#f58a5e
     misc_feature    complement(5369..5372)
                     /label="CCCC"
                     /ApEinfo_revcolor=#b1ff67
                     /ApEinfo_fwdcolor=#b1ff67
     misc_feature    complement(9096..9115)
                     /label="GCCCTGCAAGGCGGTTTTTT"
                     /ApEinfo_revcolor=#ffef86
                     /ApEinfo_fwdcolor=#ffef86
     misc_feature    complement(8705..8705)
                     /label="T"
                     /ApEinfo_revcolor=#c7b0e3
                     /ApEinfo_fwdcolor=#c7b0e3
     misc_feature    complement(8698..8698)
                     /label="T"
                     /ApEinfo_revcolor=#c6c9d1
                     /ApEinfo_fwdcolor=#c6c9d1
     misc_feature    complement(8804..8804)
                     /label="T"
                     /ApEinfo_revcolor=#b1ff67
                     /ApEinfo_fwdcolor=#b1ff67
     misc_feature    complement(10226..441)
                     /label="cat(CmR)"
                     /ApEinfo_revcolor=#ff9ccd
                     /ApEinfo_fwdcolor=#ff9ccd
     gene            7312..8226
                     /label="gene"
                     /ApEinfo_revcolor=#d6b295
                     /ApEinfo_fwdcolor=#d6b295
     misc_feature    complement(8673..8708)
                     /label="GTTTTAGTCCCCTTCGATATTGGGGTGGTCTATATC"
                     /ApEinfo_revcolor=#84b0dc
                     /ApEinfo_fwdcolor=#84b0dc
     misc_feature    8797..8832
                     /label="GTTTTAGTCCCCTTCGATATTGGGGTGGTCTATATC"
                     /ApEinfo_revcolor=#b4abac
                     /ApEinfo_fwdcolor=#b4abac
     misc_feature    complement(8676..8676)
                     /label="T"
                     /ApEinfo_revcolor=#84b0dc
                     /ApEinfo_fwdcolor=#84b0dc
     misc_feature    complement(8739..8739)
                     /label="C"
                     /ApEinfo_revcolor=#84b0dc
                     /ApEinfo_fwdcolor=#84b0dc
     misc_feature    complement(9493..9511)
                     /label="RFP primer 1 F"
                     /ApEinfo_revcolor=#b4abac
                     /ApEinfo_fwdcolor=#b4abac
     misc_feature    complement(2993..2996)
                     /label="CCCC"
                     /ApEinfo_revcolor=#b1ff67
                     /ApEinfo_fwdcolor=#b1ff67
     misc_feature    complement(8741..8742)
                     /label="TT"
                     /ApEinfo_revcolor=#75c6a9
                     /ApEinfo_fwdcolor=#75c6a9
     CDS             7312..8226
                     /label="hypothetical protein CDS"
                     /ApEinfo_revcolor=#ffef86
                     /ApEinfo_fwdcolor=#ffef86
     misc_feature    complement(3017..3020)
                     /label="TATC"
                     /ApEinfo_revcolor=#b1ff67
                     /ApEinfo_fwdcolor=#b1ff67
     misc_feature    8646..8681
                     /label="Forward NGS Primer"
                     /ApEinfo_revcolor=#b4abac
                     /ApEinfo_fwdcolor=#b4abac
     misc_feature    complement(5380..5380)
                     /label="G"
                     /ApEinfo_revcolor=#84b0dc
                     /ApEinfo_fwdcolor=#84b0dc
     misc_feature    complement(8695..8696)
                     /label="GG"
                     /ApEinfo_revcolor=#85dae9
                     /ApEinfo_fwdcolor=#85dae9
     misc_feature    complement(2999..3000)
                     /label="CG"
                     /ApEinfo_revcolor=#c7b0e3
                     /ApEinfo_fwdcolor=#c7b0e3
     misc_feature    complement(8701..8701)
                     /label="T"
                     /ApEinfo_revcolor=#f58a5e
                     /ApEinfo_fwdcolor=#f58a5e
     misc_feature    complement(8809..8810)
                     /label="TT"
                     /ApEinfo_revcolor=#b7e6d7
                     /ApEinfo_fwdcolor=#b7e6d7
     misc_feature    complement(5347..5347)
                     /label="A"
                     /ApEinfo_revcolor=#f8d3a9
                     /ApEinfo_fwdcolor=#f8d3a9
     misc_feature    complement(3190..3190)
                     /label="G"
                     /ApEinfo_revcolor=#b7e6d7
                     /ApEinfo_fwdcolor=#b7e6d7
     misc_feature    2663..2685
                     /label="CATACACGGTGCCTGACTGCGTT"
                     /ApEinfo_revcolor=#85dae9
                     /ApEinfo_fwdcolor=#85dae9
     misc_feature    complement(8798..8798)
                     /label="T"
                     /ApEinfo_revcolor=#85dae9
                     /ApEinfo_fwdcolor=#85dae9
     misc_feature    complement(8640..8672)
                     /label="RFP primer 2 F"
                     /ApEinfo_revcolor=#ffef86
                     /ApEinfo_fwdcolor=#ffef86
     misc_feature    complement(3007..3008)
                     /label="GG"
                     /ApEinfo_revcolor=#c6c9d1
                     /ApEinfo_fwdcolor=#c6c9d1
     misc_feature    complement(8830..8830)
                     /label="A"
                     /ApEinfo_revcolor=#ff9ccd
                     /ApEinfo_fwdcolor=#ff9ccd
     misc_feature    8709..8728
                     /label="BsaI insert site"
                     /ApEinfo_revcolor=#ff9ccd
                     /ApEinfo_fwdcolor=#ff9ccd
     misc_feature    complement(8829..8832)
                     /label="GTTT"
                     /ApEinfo_revcolor=#ffef86
                     /ApEinfo_fwdcolor=#ffef86
     misc_feature    complement(8674..8674)
                     /label="T"
                     /ApEinfo_revcolor=#f8d3a9
                     /ApEinfo_fwdcolor=#f8d3a9
     misc_feature    complement(3163..3164)
                     /label="GG"
                     /ApEinfo_revcolor=#ffef86
                     /ApEinfo_fwdcolor=#ffef86
     misc_feature    complement(8797..8832)
                     /label="GTTTTAGTCCCCTTCGATATTGGGGTGGTCTATATC"
                     /ApEinfo_revcolor=#ff9ccd
                     /ApEinfo_fwdcolor=#ff9ccd
     misc_feature    2985..3020
                     /label="GTTTTAGTCCCCTTCGATATTGGGGTGGTCTATATC"
                     /ApEinfo_revcolor=#f58a5e
                     /ApEinfo_fwdcolor=#f58a5e
     repeat_region   complement(8673..8832)
                     /label="repeat region"
                     /ApEinfo_revcolor=#f8d3a9
                     /ApEinfo_fwdcolor=#f8d3a9
     misc_feature    complement(8832..8832)
                     /label="C"
                     /ApEinfo_revcolor=#84b0dc
                     /ApEinfo_fwdcolor=#84b0dc
     misc_feature    7981..8012
                     /label="RFP primer 2 R"
                     /ApEinfo_revcolor=#75c6a9
                     /ApEinfo_fwdcolor=#75c6a9
     misc_feature    complement(8807..8807)
                     /label="C"
                     /ApEinfo_revcolor=#84b0dc
                     /ApEinfo_fwdcolor=#84b0dc
     ncRNA           3003..3097
                     /label="tracrRNA"
                     /ApEinfo_revcolor=#f58a5e
                     /ApEinfo_fwdcolor=#f58a5e
     misc_feature    complement(3159..3159)
                     /label="A"
                     /ApEinfo_revcolor=#f8d3a9
                     /ApEinfo_fwdcolor=#f8d3a9
ORIGIN
        1 cgtatggcaa tgaaagacgg tgagctggtg atatgggata gtgttcaccc ttgttacacc
       61 gttttccatg agcaaactga aacgttttca tcgctctgga gtgaatacca cgacgatttc
      121 cggcagtttc tacacatata ttcgcaagat gtggcgtgtt acggtgaaaa cctggcctat
      181 ttccctaaag ggtttattga gaatatgttt ttcgtctcag ccaatccctg ggtgagtttc
      241 accagttttg atttaaacgt ggccaatatg gacaacttct tcgcccccgt tttcaccatg
      301 ggcaaatatt atacgcaagg cgacaaggtg ctgatgccgc tggcgattca ggttcatcat
      361 gccgtctgtg atggcttcca tgtcggcaga atgcttaatg aattacaaca gtactgcgat
      421 gagtggcagg gcggggcgta atttttttaa ggcagttatt ggtgccctta aacgcctggt
      481 gctacgcctg aataagtgat aataagcgga tgaatggcag aaattcgaaa gcaaattcga
      541 cccggtcgtc ggttcagggc agggtcgtta aatagccgct tatgtctatt gctggtttac
      601 cggtttattg actaccggaa gcagtgtgac cgtgtgcttc tcaaatgcct gaggccagtt
      661 tgctcaggct ctccccgtgg aggtaataat tgacgatatg atcatttatt ctgcctccca
      721 gagcctgata aaaacggtta gcgcttcgtt aatacagatg taggtgttcc acagggtagc
      781 cagcagcatc ctgcgatgca gatccggaac ataatggtgc agggcgcttg tttcggcgtg
      841 ggtatggtgg caggccccgt ggccggggga ctgttgggcg ctgccggcac ctgtcctacg
      901 agttgcatga taaagaagac agtcataagt gcggcgacga tagtcatgcc ccgcgcccac
      961 cggaaggagc taccggacag cggtgcggac tgttgtaact cagaataaga aatgaggccg
     1021 ctcatggcgt tgactctcag tcatagtatc gtggtatcac cggttggttc cactctctgt
     1081 tgcgggcaac ttcagcagca cgtaggggac ttccgcgttt ccagacttta cgaaacacgg
     1141 aaaccgaaga ccattcatgt tgttgctcag gtcgcagacg ttttgcagca gcagtcgctt
     1201 cacgttcgct cgcgtatcgg tgattcattc tgctaaccag taaggcaacc ccgccagcct
     1261 agccgggtcc tcaacgacag gagcacgatc atgcgcaccc gtggccagga cccaacgctg
     1321 cccgagatgc gccgcgtgcg gctgctggag atggcggacg cgatggatat gttctgccaa
     1381 gggttggttt gcgcattcac agttctccgc aagaattgat tggctccaat tcttggagtg
     1441 gtgaatccgt tagcgaggtg ccgccggctt ccattcaggt cgaggtggcc cggctccatg
     1501 caccgcgacg caacgcgggg aggcagacaa ggtatagggc ggcgcctaca atccatgcca
     1561 acccgttcca tgtgctcgcc gaggcggcat aaatcgccgt gacgatcagc ggtccaatga
     1621 tcgaagttag gctggtaaga gccgcgagcg atccttgaag ctgtccctga tggtcgtcat
     1681 ctacctgcct ggacagcatg gcctgcaacg cgggcatccc gatgccgccg gaagcgagaa
     1741 gaatcataat ggggaaggcc atccagcctc gcgtcgcgaa cgccagcaag acgtagccca
     1801 gcgcgtcggc cgccatgccg gcgataatgg cctgcttctc gccgaaacgt ttggtggcgg
     1861 gaccagtgac gaaggcttga gcgagggcgt gcaagattcc gaataccgca agcgacaggc
     1921 cgatcatcgt cgcgctccag cgaaagcggt cctcgccgaa aatgacccag agcgctgccg
     1981 gcacctgtcc tacgagttgc atgataaaga agacagtcat aagtgcggcg acgatagtca
     2041 tgccccgcgc ccaccggaag gagctgactg ggttgaaggc tctcaagggc atcggtcgac
     2101 gctctccctt atgcgactcc tgcattagga agcagcccag tagtaggttg aggccgttga
     2161 gcaccgccgc cgcaaggaat ggtgcatgca aggagatggc gcccaacagt cccccggcca
     2221 cggggcctgc caccataccc acgccgaaac aagcgctcat gagcccgaag tggcgagccc
     2281 gatcttcccc atcggtgatg tcggcgatat aggcgccagc aaccgcacct gtggcgccgg
     2341 tgatgccggc cacgatgcgt ccggcgtaga ggatccacag gacgggtgtg gtcgccatga
     2401 tcgcgtagtc gatagtggct ccaagtagcg aagcgagcag gactgggcgg cggccaaagc
     2461 ggtcggacag tgctccgaga acgggtgcgc atagaaattg catcaacgca tatagcgcta
     2521 gcagcacgcc atagtgactg gcgatgctgt cggaatggac gatatcccgc aagaggcccg
     2581 gcagtaccgg cataaccaag cctatgccta cagcatccag ggtgacggtg ccgaggatga
     2641 cgatgagcgc attgttagat ttcatacacg gtgcctgact gcgttagcaa tttaactgtg
     2701 ataaactacc gcattaaagc ttgtatgaaa gagtaatcga ggatcattta attattgttg
     2761 taataaataa ttcgtttaac agctgggaaa atgtggaatt tgaaacaaat tatcaggatg
     2821 aaagatttat tgatttggta acagaaggca gaacatttag aacaggttca aatgggaaaa
     2881 ttaagttgga tctaaaggcg aaagaaggat tgattttacg aaaagtaagg atagatgggg
     2941 attatgagta aatagaagta gggagctatg tttgacggct ccttattttt ttgagattta
     3001 atattgatgt ggtatactaa aaatggaaaa ttgtattttt gattagaaag atgtaaaatt
     3061 gatttaattt aaaaatattt tattagatta aagtagaaac gaggagattg gaatgggaaa
     3121 tttatttgga cataagagat ggtatgaagt tcgtgataaa aaagatttta aaataaaacg
     3181 gaaagtaaaa gttaaaagga actatgatgg aaacaaatac attttaaata ttaatgaaaa
     3241 taataataaa gaaaaaattg ataataataa atttattaga aaatatatta attacaaaaa
     3301 aaatgataat attcttaaag aatttacaag aaaatttcat gcaggaaata ttctatttaa
     3361 gttgaaaggt aaagaaggaa tcataagaat agaaaataat gatgattttt tggaaacaga
     3421 agaagttgta ttatatatag aagcatatgg aaaatctgag aaattgaaag cattggggat
     3481 tacaaaaaag aaaataatag atgaagcaat taggcaagga ataactaaag atgataaaaa
     3541 aatagaaata aagagacaag agaatgaaga agaaatagag atagatatca gagatgagta
     3601 tactaataaa acactaaatg attgttcaat aatattaaga ataatagaaa atgatgaatt
     3661 agaaacaaaa aaatcaattt acgaaatttt taaaaatatt aacatgagtt tatataagat
     3721 tatagaaaaa ataattgaaa atgaaacaga aaaagtattt gaaaatcgat attatgaaga
     3781 acatttaaga gaaaaattat tgaaagatga taaaatagat gttattttga ctaattttat
     3841 ggaaataaga gaaaaaataa aaagtaattt agaaattctg ggttttgtaa aattttatct
     3901 taatgttggt ggtgataaaa agaaatctaa aaataaaaaa atgcttgttg aaaaaatttt
     3961 aaatataaat gtagatttaa cagtagaaga tatagctgat tttgttataa aagagttaga
     4021 attttggaat attactaaaa gaattgaaaa agtaaaaaaa gttaataatg aatttcttga
     4081 aaagagaaga aatagaacat atataaaatc ttatgtacta ttagataagc acgaaaaatt
     4141 taaaatagaa agagaaaata aaaaagataa aattgtaaaa ttttttgtag aaaatataaa
     4201 aaataatagt ataaaagaaa aaatagaaaa aattttagca gaatttaaaa tagatgaatt
     4261 aataaaaaaa ttagaaaaag aactaaaaaa aggaaattgt gatacagaaa tttttggaat
     4321 atttaaaaaa cattataaag ttaattttga ttcgaaaaaa ttttcaaaga aatctgatga
     4381 agaaaaagaa ctatataaaa tcatatatcg atatttgaaa ggaagaattg aaaaaatatt
     4441 ggtaaatgaa caaaaagtca gattaaagaa aatggaaaaa atagaaatag aaaaaatttt
     4501 aaatgaaagt atattatctg aaaaaatttt aaaaagagtt aagcaatata cgttagagca
     4561 tattatgtat ttagggaaat taagacataa tgatatagat atgacaacag taaatactga
     4621 tgatttttct agacttcacg ctaaagagga attggattta gaattgatta ctttttttgc
     4681 ttctaccaat atggaattaa ataagatttt ttctagagaa aatataaata atgatgaaaa
     4741 tatagatttc tttggaggag atcgagaaaa aaattacgta cttgataaaa aaattttaaa
     4801 ttcaaaaata aaaataataa gagacttaga ttttatagat aataaaaata acattacaaa
     4861 taattttatt aggaaattta caaagatagg aacaaatgaa agaaacagga tattacatgc
     4921 gattagcaag gaaagagatt tacaaggaac gcaagatgac tataataaag tcataaatat
     4981 aattcaaaat ttaaaaatat cagatgaaga agtgtcaaaa gcattaaatt tagatgtagt
     5041 atttaaagat aaaaaaaata taattactaa aataaatgat attaaaattt cagaagaaaa
     5101 taataatgat attaaatatt taccatcctt ttctaaagta cttcctgaaa tattaaattt
     5161 atataggaat aatcctaaga atgaaccatt tgatactata gaaacagaaa aaatagtatt
     5221 aaatgcttta atatatgtga ataaagaatt gtataagaaa ttaattttag aagatgattt
     5281 agaagaaaat gaaagtaaga atatattttt acaagaatta aagaaaactt taggaaacat
     5341 tgatgaaata gatgaaaata ttatagaaaa ttattataaa aatgctcaga tttctgcttc
     5401 aaaaggtaat aataaagcta ttaaaaaata tcagaaaaaa gtaatagaat gttatattgg
     5461 atatttgaga aaaaattatg aggaactttt tgatttttca gattttaaaa tgaatattca
     5521 agaaattaag aaacaaataa aagacattaa tgataataaa acttacgaaa gaataactgt
     5581 aaagactagt gataaaacta tagtaataaa tgatgatttt gaatatataa tttcaatatt
     5641 tgcactgtta aatagtaatg cggttataaa taaaattaga aatagatttt ttgcaacatc
     5701 agtttggtta aatacttcag aatatcaaaa tattatagat attttagatg aaataatgca
     5761 attaaatact ttgagaaatg aatgtataac tgaaaattgg aatcttaatt tagaagaatt
     5821 tattcaaaaa atgaaagaga tagaaaaaga ctttgatgat tttaaaatac aaactaaaaa
     5881 agaaattttt aataattatt atgaggatat aaaaaataat atattaactg aatttaaaga
     5941 tgatattaat ggttgtgatg ttttagagaa aaaattagaa aaaattgtaa tttttgatga
     6001 tgaaactaaa tttgagatag ataaaaaatc gaatatatta caagatgaac aaagaaagtt
     6061 atcaaacata aataaaaagg atttgaaaaa aaaggttgat cagtatataa aagataaaga
     6121 tcaggaaata aagagtaaaa tattgtgtag aataatattt aattctgatt ttttaaaaaa
     6181 atacaaaaaa gaaatagata atttaataga agatatggaa tcagagaatg aaaataaatt
     6241 tcaagaaata tattatccta aagaacgtaa gaatgaatta tatatttata aaaagaattt
     6301 atttttaaat attggaaatc caaattttga taaaatttat ggattaattt caaatgatat
     6361 taaaatggct gatgcaaaat ttttatttaa tattgatggt aaaaatatta gaaaaaataa
     6421 aatatctgaa attgatgcaa tattgaaaaa tctaaatgat aaactaaatg gatattctaa
     6481 agaatacaaa gagaagtata taaaaaaatt gaaagaaaat gatgactttt ttgcaaaaaa
     6541 tatacaaaat aaaaactata aatcatttga aaaagattat aatagagttt ctgaatacaa
     6601 aaaaattaga gatttggtag aatttaatta tttgaataaa atagaaagtt atttgataga
     6661 tataaattgg aaacttgcta ttcaaatggc tagatttgaa agagatatgc actatattgt
     6721 aaatgggcta agagaattag gaattattaa gttaagtggc tacaatactg gaataagtag
     6781 agcttatcct aagcgtaatg gatctgatgg cttttataca acaacagcat actataaatt
     6841 ttttgatgaa gaatcttata aaaaatttga gaaaatatgt tatggatttg gaattgattt
     6901 gtctgaaaat tctgaaatta ataagccgga aaatgaaagt attagaaact atatttcaca
     6961 tttctatatt gtaagaaatc cgtttgctga ttacagtatt gcagaacaaa ttgatagagt
     7021 ttctaattta ttatcatata gtacacgtta taataattca acttatgcaa gtgtatttga
     7081 agtatttaaa aaagatgtga atttagatta tgatgaatta aagaaaaaat ttaaacttat
     7141 cggtaataat gatatacttg aaagattaat gaaacctaaa aaagtttctg ttttagaatt
     7201 agaaagttat aattctgatt atattaaaaa cttgataata gaacttttaa caaaaataga
     7261 aaatacgaat gatacgttat aagaatgaaa tttataagga gtatgattaa aatgcccaat
     7321 ataattcaca taacaagggc tgatgatttg tcaatatcga ataatcagct tataatggtt
     7381 gatgaagaca ataatgatga gaaaaataag atttctttga atgatatatc tgcgatagtt
     7441 attgaaaact gctattgtaa gattagtgcg attttgcagt tgaggctggt ggaaaataac
     7501 attccgatta ttatttgcaa cgagaaacat cagcctgaaa ttcattcgct gggattattt
     7561 aatcattttc aagtgacttt acgaataaat gagcagattg agtgggaaaa agagaaaaag
     7621 gaaaaattgt ggagcaggat agtggagaat aagattgaaa atcaaagagc attgttagag
     7681 tatcttgaaa aaagtgatat ttccattgaa agactgaaaa catataagga aaacttgaaa
     7741 aaagatgatg cgagtgcaga acatcaggaa gcaatagctt caaggatata ttttcaggaa
     7801 ttgtatagta atagttttaa aagatttgat gaagatggag tgaattctgc acttaattat
     7861 ggatatatga ttttaagagc tataatatca tcaaagattg tagcaaaagg atttcatcca
     7921 agtttaggat tacatcataa gtcacagttt aatgcctata atttttctga tgatataata
     7981 gaggtttttc gtcctatggt ggattatctt gtttatatgt acaaggatat tttgaatgaa
     8041 gtgaaattaa gtaaggaaat aaggcaaaaa atacttcttg tagcacagca gaaggtatta
     8101 tttaacaata agaaatatga ttttttccaa gcggtagact attatttgga tagtatacga
     8161 aattattttg taaaagatga agaagtgata attccgacat tgagcgtgat ggactatgag
     8221 tattgagtat tttggtctgc ttatgtatga ttttcctatg cagacagatg ttgagagatt
     8281 tgaatatagg acttttagga aaaaattgat agaaaaggga tattatcagc ttcaaaaatc
     8341 ggtatatata atgaggtcga aaacaaaaga aaaaatcgaa ctggcagaaa aacagttatc
     8401 aatgctcgct ccagaaaatt catcaatccg ttccattatc ctgacagaag atcagtttca
     8461 aaaaatgaag gtacttgcag gagaagtgac aatgggagaa aaaatttcac aaaacaaaat
     8521 attggaattt tgaaaaatca aaaaatatgg tataatagta tagggtggtt ctatattatt
     8581 aataaagaga aaaataggat tgaaagtatt gaaaataaag acaaaataga aaaattagaa
     8641 ataaatatct catcagcaag aaattaggat gggatataga ccacccCAAT ATCGAAGGGG
     8701 ACTAAAACGG AGACCGAGAT TGGTCTCGGA TATAGACCAC CCCaatatcg aaggggacta
     8761 aaactctaaa gaattatcta ttctgtcttt taaattgata tagaccaccc caatatcgaa
     8821 aagtgatatt taataaaaat aacttctgag tgagaataaa atttcaattc ttgctcattt
     8881 tttattgttt tttgaatatg gttgcttggt tgttctgaaa cgaaaatttt tggagatgtt
     8941 ttaaattttt aggttgaaaa aaaataagaa ttatactata ataaataatt atgcgattag
     9001 gctaactaga gcctaattta aatattttat ctgattaata agatgatctt cttgagatcg
     9061 ttttggtctg cgcgtaatct cttgctctga aaacgaaaaa accgccttgc agggcggttt
     9121 ttcgaaggtt ctctgagcta ccaactcttt gaaccgaggt aactggcttg gaggagcgca
     9181 gtcaccaaaa cttgtccttt cagtttagcc ttaaccggcg catgacttca agactaactc
     9241 ctctaaatca attaccagtg gctgctgcca gtggtgcttt tgcatgtctt tccgggttgg
     9301 actcaagacg atagttaccg gataaggcgc agcggtcgga ctgaacgggg ggttcgtgca
     9361 tacagtccag cttggagcga actgcctacc cggaactgag tgtcaggcgt ggaatgagac
     9421 aaacgcggcc ataacagcgg aatgacaccg gtaaaccgaa aggcaggaac aggagagcgc
     9481 acgagggagc cgccaggggg aaacgcctgg tatctttata gtcctgtcgg gtttcgccac
     9541 cactgatttg agcgtcagat ttcgtgatgc ttgtcagggg ggcggagcct atggaaaaac
     9601 ggctttgccg cggccctctc acttccctgt taagtatctt cctggcatct tccaggaaat
     9661 ctccgccccg ttcgtaagcc atttccgctc gccgcagtcg aacgaccgag cgtagcgagt
     9721 cagtgagcga ggaagcggaa tatatcctgt atcacatatt ctgctgacgc accggtgcag
     9781 ccttttttct cctgccacat gaagcacttc actgacaccc tcatcagtgc caacatagta
     9841 agccagtata cactccgcta gcgctgatgt ccggcggtgc ttttgccgtt acgcaccacc
     9901 ccgtcagtag ctgaacagga gggacagctg atagaaacag aagccactgg agcacctcaa
     9961 aaacaccatc atacactaaa tcagtaagtt ggcagcatca cccgacgcac tttgcgccga
    10021 ataaatacct gtgacggaag atcacttcgc agaataaata aatcctggtg tccctgttga
    10081 taccgggaag ccctgggcca acttttggcg aaaatgagac gttgatcggc acgtaagagg
    10141 ttccaacttt caccataatg aaataagatc actaccgggc gtattttttg agttatcgag
    10201 attttcagga gctaaggaag ctaaaatgga gaaaaaaatc actggatata ccaccgttga
    10261 tatatcccaa tggcatcgta aagaacattt tgaggcattt cagtcagttg ctcaatgtac
    10321 ctataaccag accgttcagc tggatattac ggccttttta aagaccgtaa agaaaaataa
    10381 gcacaagttt tatccggcct ttattcacat tcttgcccgc ctgatgaatg ctcatccgga
    10441 attc
//
