>Addgene plasmid #79152 | pC003 - LshC2C2 locus into pACYC184 for spacer cloning | addgene full sequence | sequence record 203080 | Addgene NGS Result
CGTATGGCAATGAAAGACGGTGAGCTGGTGATATGGGATAGTGTTCACCCTTGTTACACCGTTTTCCATG
AGCAAACTGAAACGTTTTCATCGCTCTGGAGTGAATACCACGACGATTTCCGGCAGTTTCTACACATATA
TTCGCAAGATGTGGCGTGTTACGGTGAAAACCTGGCCTATTTCCCTAAAGGGTTTATTGAGAATATGTTT
TTCGTCTCAGCCAATCCCTGGGTGAGTTTCACCAGTTTTGATTTAAACGTGGCCAATATGGACAACTTCT
TCGCCCCCGTTTTCACCATGGGCAAATATTATACGCAAGGCGACAAGGTGCTGATGCCGCTGGCGATTCA
GGTTCATCATGCCGTTTGTGATGGCTTCCATGTCGGCAGAATGCTTAATGAATTACAACAGTACTGCGAT
GAGTGGCAGGGCGGGGCGTAATTTTTTTAAGGCAGTTATTGGTGCCCTTAAACGCCTGGTTGCTACGCCT
GAATAAGTGATAATAAGCGGATGAATGGCAGAAATTCGAAAGCAAATTCGACCCGGTCGTCGGTTCAGGG
CAGGGTCGTTAAATAGCCGCTTATGTCTATTGCTGGTTTACCGGTTTATTGACTACCGGAAGCAGTGTGA
CCGTGTGCTTCTCAAATGCCTGAGGCCAGTTTGCTCAGGCTCTCCCCGTGGAGGTAATAATTGACGATAT
GATCATTTATTCTGCCTCCCAGAGCCTGATAAAAACGGTTAGCGCTTCGTTAATACAGATGTAGGTGTTC
CACAGGGTAGCCAGCAGCATCCTGCGATGCAGATCCGGAACATAATGGTGCAGGGCGCTTGTTTCGGCGT
GGGTATGGTGGCAGGCCCCGTGGCCGGGGGACTGTTGGGCGCTGCCGGCACCTGTCCTACGAGTTGCATG
ATAAAGAAGACAGTCATAAGTGCGGCGACGATAGTCATGCCCCGCGCCCACCGGAAGGAGCTACCGGCAG
CGGTGCGGACTGTTGTAACTCAGAATAAGAAATGAGGCCGCTCATGGCGTTGACTCTCAGTCATAGTATC
GTGGTATCACCGGTTGGTTCCACTCTCTGTTGCGGGCAACTTCAGCAGCACGTAGGGGACTTCCGCGTTT
CCAGACTTTACGAAACACGGAAACCGAAGACCATTCATGTTGTTGCTCAGGTCGCAGACGTTTTGCAGCA
GCAGTCGCTTCACGTTCGCTCGCGTATCGGTGATTCATTCTGCTAACCAGTAAGGCAACCCCGCCAGCCT
AGCCGGGTCCTCAACGACAGGAGCACGATCATGCGCACCCGTGGCCAGGACCCAACGCTGCCCGAGATGC
GCCGCGTGCGGCTGCTGGAGATGGCGGACGCGATGGATATGTTCTGCCAAGGGTTGGTTTGCGCATTCAC
AGTTCTCCGCAAGAATTGATTGGCTCCAATTCTTGGAGTGGTGAATCCGTTAGCGAGGTGCCGCCGGCTT
CCATTCAGGTCGAGGTGGCCCGGCTCCATGCACCGCGACGCAACGCGGGGAGGCAGACAAGGTATAGGGC
GGCGCCTACAATCCATGCCAACCCGTTCCATGTGCTCGCCGAGGCGGCATAAATCGCCGTGACGATCAGC
GGTCCAATGATCGAAGTTAGGCTGGTAAGAGCCGCGAGCGATCCTTGAAGCTGTCCCTGATGGTCGTCAT
CTACCTGCCTGGACAGCATGGCCTGCAACGCGGGCATCCCGATGCCGCCGGAAGCGAGAAGAATCATAAT
GGGGAAGGCCATCCAGCCTCGCGTCGCGAACGCCAGCAAGACGTAGCCCAGCGCGTCGGCCGCCATGCCG
GCGATAATGGCCTGCTTCTCGCCGAAACGTTTGGTGGCGGGACCAGTGACGAAGGCTTGAGCGAGGGCGT
GCAAGATTCCGAATACCGCAAGCGACAGGCCGATCATCGTCGCGCTCCAGCGAAAGCGGTCCTCGCCGAA
AATGACCCAGAGCGCTGCCGGCACCTGTCCTACGAGTTGCATGATAAAGAAGACAGTCATAAGTGCGGCG
ACGATAGTCATGCCCCGCGCCCACCGGAAGGAGCTGACTGGGTTGAAGGCTCTCAAGGGCATCGGTCGAC
GCTCTCCCTTATGCGACTCCTGCATTAGGAAGCAGCCCAGTAGTAGGTTGAGGCCGTTGAGCACCGCCGC
CGCAAGGAATGGTGCATGCAAGGAGATGGCGCCCAACAGTCCCCCGGCCACGGGGCCTGCCACCATACCC
ACGCCGAAACAAGCGCTCATGAGCCCGAAGTGGCGAGCCCGATCTTCCCCATCGGTGATGTCGGCGATAT
AGGCGCCAGCAACCGCACCTGTGGCGCCGGTGATGCCGGCCACGATGCGTCCGGCGTAGAGGATCCACAG
GACGGGTGTGGTCGCCATGATCGCGTAGTCGATAGTGGCTCCAAGTAGCGAAGCGAGCAGGACTGGGCGG
CGGCCAAAGCGGTCGGACAGTGCTCCGAGAACGGGTGCGCATAGAAATTGCATCAACGCATATAGCGCTA
GCAGCACGCCATAGTGACTGGCGATGCTGTCGGAATGGACGATATCCCGCAAGAGGCCCGGCAGTACCGG
CATAACCAAGCCTATGCCTACAGCATCCAGGGTGACGGTGCCGAGGATGACGATGAGCGCATTGTTAGAT
TTCATACACGGTGCCTGACTGCGTTAGCAATTTAACTGTGATAAACTACCGCATTAAAGCTCGTTTAACA
GCTGGGAAAATGTGGAATTTGAAACAAATTATCAGGATGAAAGATTTATTGATTTGGTAACAGAAGGCAG
AACATTTAGAACAGGTTCAAATGGGAAAATTAAGTTGGATCTAAAGGCGAAAGAAGGATTGATTTTACGA
AAAGTAAGGATAGATGGGGATTATGAGTAAATAGAAGTAGGGAGCTATGTTTGACGGCTCCTTATTTTTT
TGAGATTTAATATTGATGTGGTATACTAAAAATGGAAAATTGTATTTTTGATTAGAAAGATGTAAAATTG
ATTTAATTTAAAAATATTTTATTAGATTAAAGTAGAAACGAGGAGATTGGAATGGGAAATTTATTTGGAC
ATAAGAGATGGTATGAAGTTCGTGATAAAAAAGATTTTAAAATAAAACGGAAAGTAAAAGTTAAAAGGAA
CTATGATGGAAACAAATACATTTTAAATATTAATGAAAATAATAATAAAGAAAAAATTGATAATAATAAA
TTTATTAGAAAATATATTAATTACAAAAAAAATGATAATATTCTTAAAGAATTTACAAGAAAATTTCATG
CAGGAAATATTCTATTTAAGTTGAAAGGTAAAGAAGGAATCATAAGAATAGAAAATAATGATGATTTTTT
GGAAACAGAAGAAGTTGTATTATATATAGAAGCATATGGAAAATCTGAGAAATTGAAAGCATTGGGGATT
ACAAAAAAGAAAATAATAGATGAAGCAATTAGGCAAGGAATAACTAAAGATGATAAAAAAATAGAAATAA
AGAGACAAGAGAATGAAGAAGAAATAGAGATAGATATCAGAGATGAGTATACTAATAAAACACTAAATGA
TTGTTCAATAATATTAAGAATAATAGAAAATGATGAATTAGAAACAAAAAAATCAATTTACGAAATTTTT
AAAAATATTAACATGAGTTTATATAAGATTATAGAAAAAATAATTGAAAATGAAACAGAAAAAGTATTTG
AAAATCGATATTATGAAGAACATTTAAGAGAAAAATTATTGAAAGATGATAAAATAGATGTTATTTTGAC
TAATTTTATGGAAATAAGAGAAAAAATAAAAAGTAATTTAGAAATTCTGGGTTTTGTAAAATTTTATCTT
AATGTTGGTGGTGATAAAAAGAAATCTAAAAATAAAAAAATGCTTGTTGAAAAAATTTTAAATATAAATG
TAGATTTAACAGTAGAAGATATAGCTGATTTTGTTATAAAAGAGTTAGAATTTTGGAATATTACTAAAAG
AATTGAAAAAGTAAAAAAAGTTAATAATGAATTTCTTGAAAAGAGAAGAAATAGAACATATATAAAATCT
TATGTACTATTAGATAAGCACGAAAAATTTAAAATAGAAAGAGAAAATAAAAAAGATAAAATTGTAAAAT
TTTTTGTAGAAAATATAAAAAATAATAGTATAAAAGAAAAAATAGAAAAAATTTTAGCAGAATTTAAAAT
AGATGAATTAATAAAAAAATTAGAAAAAGAACTAAAAAAAGGAAATTGTGATACAGAAATTTTTGGAATA
TTTAAAAAACATTATAAAGTTAATTTTGATTCGAAAAAATTTTCAAAGAAATCTGATGAAGAAAAAGAAC
TATATAAAATCATATATCGATATTTGAAAGGAAGAATTGAAAAAATATTGGTAAATGAACAAAAAGTCAG
ATTAAAGAAAATGGAAAAAATAGAAATAGAAAAAATTTTAAATGAAAGTATATTATCTGAAAAAATTTTA
AAAAGAGTTAAGCAATATACGTTAGAGCATATTATGTATTTAGGGAAATTAAGACATAATGATATAGATA
TGACAACAGTAAATACTGATGATTTTTCTAGACTTCACGCTAAAGAGGAATTGGATTTAGAATTGATTAC
TTTTTTTGCTTCTACCAATATGGAATTAAATAAGATTTTTTCTAGAGAAAATATAAATAATGATGAAAAT
ATAGATTTCTTTGGAGGAGATCGAGAAAAAAATTACGTACTTGATAAAAAAATTTTAAATTCAAAAATAA
AAATAATAAGAGACTTAGATTTTATAGATAATAAAAATAACATTACAAATAATTTTATTAGGAAATTTAC
AAAGATAGGAACAAATGAAAGAAACAGGATATTACATGCGATTAGCAAGGAAAGAGATTTACAAGGAACG
CAAGATGACTATAATAAAGTCATAAATATAATTCAAAATTTAAAAATATCAGATGAAGAAGTGTCAAAAG
CATTAAATTTAGATGTAGTATTTAAAGATAAAAAAAATATAATTACTAAAATAAATGATATTAAAATTTC
AGAAGAAAATAATAATGATATTAAATATTTACCATCCTTTTCTAAAGTACTTCCTGAAATATTAAATTTA
TATAGGAATAATCCTAAGAATGAACCATTTGATACTATAGAAACAGAAAAAATAGTATTAAATGCTTTAA
TATATGTGAATAAAGAATTGTATAAGAAATTAATTTTAGAAGATGATTTAGAAGAAAATGAAAGTAAGAA
TATATTTTTACAAGAATTAAAGAAAACTTTAGGAAACATTGATGAAATAGATGAAAATATTATAGAAAAT
TATTATAAAAATGCTCAGATTTCTGCTTCAAAAGGTAATAATAAAGCTATTAAAAAATATCAGAAAAAAG
TAATAGAATGTTATATTGGATATTTGAGAAAAAATTATGAGGAACTTTTTGATTTTTCAGATTTTAAAAT
GAATATTCAAGAAATTAAGAAACAAATAAAAGACATTAATGATAATAAAACTTACGAAAGAATAACTGTA
AAGACTAGTGATAAAACTATAGTAATAAATGATGATTTTGAATATATAATTTCAATATTTGCACTGTTAA
ATAGTAATGCGGTTATAAATAAAATTAGAAATAGATTTTTTGCAACATCAGTTTGGTTAAATACTTCAGA
ATATCAAAATATTATAGATATTTTAGATGAAATAATGCAATTAAATACTTTGAGAAATGAATGTATAACT
GAAAATTGGAATCTTAATTTAGAAGAATTTATTCAAAAAATGAAAGAGATAGAAAAAGACTTTGATGATT
TTAAAATACAAACTAAAAAAGAAATTTTTAATAATTATTATGAGGATATAAAAAATAATATATTAACTGA
ATTTAAAGATGATATTAATGGTTGTGATGTTTTAGAGAAAAAATTAGAAAAAATTGTAATTTTTGATGAT
GAAACTAAATTTGAGATAGATAAAAAATCGAATATATTACAAGATGAACAAAGAAAGTTATCAAACATAA
ATAAAAAGGATTTGAAAAAAAAGGTTGATCAGTATATAAAAGATAAAGATCAGGAAATAAAGAGTAAAAT
ATTGTGTAGAATAATATTTAATTCTGATTTTTTAAAAAAATACAAAAAAGAAATAGATAATTTAATAGAA
GATATGGAATCAGAGAATGAAAATAAATTTCAAGAAATATATTATCCTAAAGAACGTAAGAATGAATTAT
ATATTTATAAAAAGAATTTATTTTTAAATATTGGAAATCCAAATTTTGATAAAATTTATGGATTAATTTC
AAATGATATTAAAATGGCTGATGCAAAATTTTTATTTAATATTGATGGTAAAAATATTAGAAAAAATAAA
ATATCTGAAATTGATGCAATATTGAAAAATCTAAATGATAAACTAAATGGATATTCTAAAGAATACAAAG
AGAAGTATATAAAAAAATTGAAAGAAAATGATGACTTTTTTGCAAAAAATATACAAAATAAAAACTATAA
ATCATTTGAAAAAGATTATAATAGAGTTTCTGAATACAAAAAAATTAGAGATTTGGTAGAATTTAATTAT
TTGAATAAAATAGAAAGTTATTTGATAGATATAAATTGGAAACTTGCTATTCAAATGGCTAGATTTGAAA
GAGATATGCACTATATTGTAAATGGGCTAAGAGAATTAGGAATTATTAAGTTAAGTGGCTACAATACTGG
AATAAGTAGAGCTTATCCTAAGCGTAATGGATCTGATGGCTTTTATACAACAACAGCATACTATAAATTT
TTTGATGAAGAATCTTATAAAAAATTTGAGAAAATATGTTATGGATTTGGAATTGATTTGTCTGAAAATT
CTGAAATTAATAAGCCGGAAAATGAAAGTATTAGAAACTATATTTCACATTTCTATATTGTAAGAAATCC
GTTTGCTGATTACAGTATTGCAGAACAAATTGATAGAGTTTCTAATTTATTATCATATAGTACACGTTAT
AATAATTCAACTTATGCAAGTGTATTTGAAGTATTTAAAAAAGATGTGAATTTAGATTATGATGAATTAA
AGAAAAAATTTAAACTTATCGGTAATAATGATATACTTGAAAGATTAATGAAACCTAAAAAAGTTTCTGT
TTTAGAATTAGAAAGTTATAATTCTGATTATATTAAAAACTTGATAATAGAACTTTTAACAAAAATAGAA
AATACGAATGATACGTTATAAGAATGAAATTTATAAGGAGTATGATTAAAATGCCCAATATAATTCACAT
AACAAGGGCTGATGATTTGTCAATATCGAATAATCAGCTTATAATGGTTGATGAAGACAATAATGATGAG
AAAAATAAGATTTCTTTGAATGATATATCTGCGATAGTTATTGAAAACTGCTATTGTAAGATTAGTGCGA
TTTTGCAGTTGAGGCTGGTGGAAAATAACATTCCGATTATTATTTGCAACGAGAAACATCAGCCTGAAAT
TCATTCGCTGGGATTATTTAATCATTTTCAAGTGACTTTACGAATAAATGAGCAGATTGAGTGGGAAAAA
GAGAAAAAGGAAAAATTGTGGAGCAGGATAGTGGAGAATAAGATTGAAAATCAAAGAGCATTGTTAGAGT
ATCTTGAAAAAAGTGATATTTCCATTGAAAGACTGAAAACATATAAGGAAAACTTGAAAAAAGATGATGC
GAGTGCAGAACATCAGGAAGCAATAGCTTCAAGGATATATTTTCAGGAATTGTATAGTAATAGTTTTAAA
AGATTTGATGAAGATGGAGTGAATTCTGCACTTAATTATGGATATATGATTTTAAGAGCTATAATATCAT
CAAAGATTGTAGCAAAAGGATTTCATCCAAGTTTAGGATTACATCATAAGTCACAGTTTAATGCCTATAA
TTTTTCTGATGATATAATAGAGGTTTTTCGTCCTATGGTGGATTATCTTGTTTATATGTACAAGGATATT
TTGAATGAAGTGAAATTAAGTAAGGAAATAAGGCAAAAAATACTTCTTGTAGCACAGCAGAAGGTATTAT
TTAACAATAAGAAATATGATTTTTTCCAAGCGGTAGACTATTATTTGGATAGTATACGAAATTATTTTGT
AAAAGATGAAGAAGTGATAATTCCGACATTGAGCGTGATGGACTATGAGTATTGAGTATTTTGGTCTGCT
TATGTATGATTTTCCTATGCAGACAGATGTTGAGAGATTTGAATATAGGACTTTTAGGAAAAAATTGATA
GAAAAGGGATATTATCAGCTTCAAAAATCGGTATATATAATGAGGTCGAAAACAAAAGAAAAAATCGAAC
TGGCAGAAAAACAGTTATCAATGCTCGCTCCAGAAAATTCATCAATCCGTTCCATTATCCTGACAGAAGA
TCAGTTTCAAAAATGAAGGTACTTGCAGGAGAAGTGACAATGGGAGAAAAAATTTCACAAAACAAAATAT
TGGAATTTTGAAAAATCAAAAAATATGGTATAATAGTATAGGGTGGTTCTATATTATTAATAAAGAGAAA
AATAGGATTGAAAGTATTGAAAATAAAGACAAAATAGAAAAATTAGAAATAAATATCTCATCAGCAAGAA
ATTAGGATGGGATATAGACCACCCCAATATCGAAGGGGACTAAAACGGAGACCGAGATTGGTCTCGGATA
TAGACCACCCCAATATCGAAGGGGACTAAAACTCTAAAGAATTATCTATTCTGTCTTTTAAATTGATATA
GACCACCCCAATATCGAAAAGTGATATTTAATAAAAATAACTTCTGAGTGAGAATAAAATTTCAATTCTT
GCTCATTTTTTATTGTTTTTTGAATATGGTTGCTTGGTTGTTCTGAAACGAAAATTTTTGGAGATGTTTT
AAATTTTTAGGTTGAAAAAAAATAAGAATTATACTATAATAAATAATTATGCGATTAGGCTAACTAGAGC
CTAATTTAAATATTTTATCTGATTAATAAGATGATCTTCTTGAGATCGTTTTGGTCTGCGCGTAATCTCT
TGCTCTGAAAACGAAAAAACCGCCTTGCAGGGCGGTTTTTCGAAGGTTCTCTGAGCTACCAACTCTTTGA
ACCGAGGTAACTGGCTTGGAGGAGCGCAGTCACCAAAACTTGTCCTTTCAGTTTAGCCTTAACCGGCGCA
TGACTTCAAGACTAACTCCTCTAAATCAATTACCAGTGGCTGCTGCCAGTGGTGCTTTTGCATGTCTTTC
CGGGTTGGACTCAAGACGATAGTTACCGGATAAGGCGCAGCGGTCGGACTGAACGGGGGGTTCGTGCATA
CAGTCCAGCTTGGAGCGAACTGCCTACCCGGAACTGAGTGTCAGGCGTGGAATGAGACAAACGCGGCCAT
AACAGCGGAATGACACCGGTAAACCGAAAGGCAGGAACAGGAGAGCGCACGAGGGAGCCGCCAGGGGGAA
ACGCCTGGTATCTTTATAGTCCTGTCGGGTTTCGCCACCACTGATTTGAGCGTCAGATTTCGTGATGCTT
GTCAGGGGGGCGGAGCCTATGGAAAAACGGCTTTGCCGCGGCCCTCTCACTTCCCTGTTAAGTATCTTCC
TGGCATCTTCCAGGAAATCTCCGCCCCGTTCGTAAGCCATTTCCGCTCGCCGCAGTCGAACGACCGAGCG
TAGCGAGTCAGTGAGCGAGGAAGCGGAATATATCCTGTATCACATATTCTGCTGACGCACCGGTGCAGCC
TTTTTTCTCCTGCCACATGAAGCACTTCACTGACACCCTCATCAGTGCCAACATAGTAAGCCAGTATACA
CTCCGCTAGCGCTGATGTCCGGCGGTGCTTTTGCCGTTACGCACCACCCCGTCAGTAGCTGAACAGGAGG
GACAGCTGATAGAAACAGAAGCCACTGGAGCACCTCAAAAACACCATCATACACTAAATCAGTAAGTTGG
CAGCATCACCCGACGCACTTTGCGCCGAATAAATACCTGTGACGGAAGATCACTTCGCAGAATAAATAAA
TCCTGGTGTCCCTGTTGATACCGGGAAGCCCTGGGCCAACTTTTGGCGAAAATGAGACGTTGATCGGCAC
GTAAGAGGTTCCAACTTTCACCATAATGAAATAAGATCACTACCGGGCGTATTTTTTGAGTTATCGAGAT
TTTCAGGAGCTAAGGAAGCTAAAATGGAGAAAAAAATCACTGGATATACCACCGTTGATATATCCCAATG
GCATCGTAAAGAACATTTTGAGGCATTTCAGTCAGTTGCTCAATGTACCTATAACCAGACCGTTCAGCTG
GATATTACGGCCTTTTTAAAGACCGTAAAGAAAAATAAGCACAAGTTTTATCCGGCCTTTATTCACATTC
TTGCCCGCCTGATGAATGCTCATCCGGAATTC
Features (pLannotate 1.2.2; 12 found; start..end, strand, type, name):
    740..838     -  CDS            YPB2_ECOLX (fragment): Protein predicted: Swiss-Prot protein existence level 4. From Escherichia coli.
    825..882     +  CDS            TcR (fragment): tetracycline efflux protein; tet; confers resistance to tetracycline
    879..972     -  CDS            TcR (fragment): tetracycline efflux protein; tet; confers resistance to tetracycline
   1108..1233    +  CDS            YPB1_ECOLX (fragment): Protein predicted: Swiss-Prot protein existence level 4. From Escherichia coli.
   1475..2665    -  CDS            TcR: tetracycline efflux protein; tet; confers resistance to tetracycline
   3062..7231    +  CDS            LshC2c2: type VI CRISPR effector from Leptotrichia shahii with RNA-guided RNAse activity (Abudayyeh et al., 2016)
   8489..8505    +  misc_feature   crRNA leader (fragment): crRNA leader sequence for the Streptococcus pyogenes CRISPR/Cas system
   9000..9545    +  rep_origin     p15A ori: Plasmids containing the medium-copy-number p15A origin of replication can be propagated in E. coli cells that contain a second plasmid with the ColE1 origin.
   9633..9688    +  rep_origin     RSF ori (fragment): Plasmids containing the RSF 1030 origin of replication can be propagated in E. coli cells that contain additional plasmids with compatible origins.
   9807..9950    -  mobile_element IS1 (fragment): prokaryotic transposable element IS1
  10071..10173   +  promoter       cat promoter: promoter of the E. coli cat gene encoding chloramphenicol acetyltransferase
  10174..441     +  CDS            CmR (across the origin): chloramphenicol acetyltransferase; cat; confers resistance to chloramphenicol
