[The description below was written by a language model from this plasmid's Addgene catalogue record, the feature table of its GenBank file and pLannotate feature annotations shown in this document.]
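Description:
pC003 is a bacterial plasmid that carries the type VI CRISPR locus of Leptotrichia shahii in the pACYC184 backbone, modified so that users can install a spacer of their choice. It replicates from the p15A origin, which gives a low-to-medium copy number and is compatible with ColE1-type plasmids, so a second target or reporter plasmid can be kept in the same E. coli cell. Selection is by chloramphenicol through the cat gene and its native promoter. A tetracycline efflux gene (TcR) from the backbone is also annotated, but the record lists only chloramphenicol as the selection.

The payload is the LshC2c2 locus. Its largest feature is the C2c2 open reading frame (the effector now commonly called Cas13a), an RNA-guided RNase. Four residues, R597, H602, R1278 and H1283, are marked in the map, which correspond to the catalytic positions of its two HEPN nuclease domains. Downstream lie an unnamed hypothetical protein coding sequence, presumably Cas1 given the depositor's comments, and Cas2. These are followed by a minimal CRISPR array in which direct repeats flank a short BsaI insertion site for Golden Gate-style cloning of annealed spacer oligos. A feature labelled tracrRNA sits just upstream of C2c2, and NGS primer sites bracket the array. The record names no dedicated promoters for the locus.

The depositor notes a premature stop that removes the final 22 residues of Cas2. This is considered irrelevant here, since C2c2 alone suffices for RNA targeting, and a sister plasmid is recommended for work on the Cas proteins. The plasmid is used to reconstitute programmable RNA interference in E. coli. The depositor map is 10,444 bp, while the sequenced record is 10,392 nt, which offsets the coordinates of the locus features slightly.
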