Addgene plasmid #79152: pC003 - LshC2C2 locus into pACYC184 for spacer cloning
Purpose: LshC2c2 locus in pACYC184 with BsaI sites for spacer cloning
Depositing lab: Feng Zhang. Depositing organization: Broad Institute. Publication: C2c2 is a single-component programmable RNA-guided RNA-targeting CRISPR effector. Abudayyeh OO, Gootenberg JS, Konermann S, Joung J, Slaymaker IM, Cox DB, Shmakov S, Makarova KS, Semenova E, Minakhin L, Severinov K, Regev A, Lander ES, Koonin EV, Zhang F. Science. 2016 Jun 2. pii: aaf5573. 10.1126/science.aaf5573 PubMed 27256883.
Backbone
  Vector backbone: pACYC184
  Backbone size w/o insert (bp): 4723
  Total vector size (bp): 10444
Growth in bacteria
  Bacterial resistance: Chloramphenicol, 25 μg/mL
  Growth temperature: 37°C
  Growth strain: STBL3
  Copy number: Low Copy
Gene/Insert
  Gene/Insert name: LshC2c2 locus
  Species: Leptotrichia shahii
  Mutation: *
Terms and licenses: Academic/Nonprofit Terms; Industry Terms: Not Available to Industry
Depositor comments: *There is a premature stop int he Cas2 protein, removing the final 22 aa's (MKVLAGEVTMGEKISQNKILEF). From the author: "The Cas1/Cas2 are not necessary for the purposes of the plasmid as we have shown that C2c2 is all that is necessary for RNA targeting. [Investigators] should use pC001 if they’re actually interested in the Cas proteins."
How to cite: pC003 - LshC2C2 locus into pACYC184 for spacer cloning was a gift from Feng Zhang (Addgene plasmid # 79152 ; http://n2t.net/addgene:79152 ; RRID:Addgene_79152)
