>Addgene plasmid #79152 | pC003 - LshC2C2 locus into pACYC184 for spacer cloning | addgene partial sequence | sequence record 150533 | p15A-F 5'-gattacgcgcagaccaaaac-3'
GATAAAATATTTAAATTAGGCTCTAGTTAGCCTAATCGCATAATTATTTATTATAGTATAATTCTTATTT
TTTTTCAACCTAAAAATTTAAAACATCTCCAAAAATTTTCGTTTCAGAACAACCAAGCAACCATATTCAA
AAAACAATAAAAAATGAGCAAGAATTGAAATTTTATTCTCACTCAGAAGTTATTTTTATTAAATATCACT
TTTCGATATTGGGGTGGTCTATATCAATTTAAAAGACAGAATAGATAATTCTTTAGAGTTTTAGTCCCCT
TCGATATTGGGGTGGTCTATATCCGAGACCAATCTCGGTCTCCGTTTTAGTCCCCTTCGATATTGGGGTG
GTCTATATCCCATCCTAATTTCTTGCTGATGAGA
