>Addgene plasmid #79152 | pC003 - LshC2C2 locus into pACYC184 for spacer cloning | addgene partial sequence | sequence record 150547 | C2revprimer 5'-ccatcctaatttcttgctgatg-3'
AATTTTTCTATTTTGTCTTTATTTTCAATACTTTCAATCCTATTTTTCTCTTTATTAATAATATAGAACC
ACCCTATACTATTATACCATATTTTTTGATTTTTCAAAATTCCAATATTTTGTTTTGTGAAATTTTTTCT
CCCATTGTCACTTCTCCTGCAAGTACCTTCATTTTTGAAACTGATCTTCTGTCAGGATAATGGAACGGAT
TGATGAATTTTCTGGAGCGAGCATTGATAACTGTTTTTCTGCCAGTTCGATTTTTTCTTTTGTTTTCGAC
CTCATTATATATACCGATTTTTGAAGCTGATAATATCCCTTTTCTATCAATTTTTTCCTAAAAGTCCTAT
ATTCAAATCTCTCAACATCTGTCTGCATAGGAAAATCATACATAAGCAGACCAAAATACTCAATACTCAT
AGTCCATCACGCTCAATGTCGGAATTATCACTTCTTCATCTTTTACAAAATAATTTCGTATACTATCCAA
ATAATAGTCTACCGCTTGGAAAAAATCATATTTCTTATTGTTAAATAATACCTTCTGCTGTGCTACAAGA
AGTATTTTTTGCCTTATTTCCTTACTTAATTTCACTTCATTCAAAATATCCTTGTACATATAAACAAGAT
AATCCACCATAGGACGAAAAACCTCTATTATATCATCAGAAAAATTATAGGCATTAAACTGTGACTTATG
ATGTAATCCTAAACTTGGATGAAATCCTTTTGCTACAATCTTTGATGATATTATAGCTCTTAAAATCATA
TATCCATAATTAAGTGCAGAATTCACTCCATCTTCATCAAATCTTTTAAAACTATTACTATACAATTCCT
GAAAATATATCCTTGAAGCTATTGCTTCCTGATGTTCTGCACTCGCATCATCTTTT
