>Addgene plasmid #79152 | pC003 - LshC2C2 locus into pACYC184 for spacer cloning | addgene partial sequence | sequence record 151217 | pBRrevBam 5'-GGTGATGTCGGCGATATAGG-3'
TGTGGCGCCGGTGATGCCGGCCACGATGCGTCCGGCGTAGAGGATCCACAGGACGGGTGTGGTCGCCATG
ATCGCGTAGTCGATAGTGGCTCCAAGTAGCGAAGCGAGCAGGACTGGGCGGCGGCCAAAGCGGTCGGACA
GTGCTCCGAGAACGGGTGCGCATAGAAATTGCATCAACGCATATAGCGCTAGCAGCACGCCATAGTGACT
GGCGATGCTGTCGGAATGGACGATATCCCGCAAGAGGCCCGGCAGTACCGGCATAACCAAGCCTATGCCT
ACAGCATCCAGGGTGACGGTGCCGAGGATGACGATGAGCGCATTGTTAGATTTCATACACGGTGCCTGAC
TGCGTTAGCAATTTAACTGTGATAAACTACCGCATTAAAGCTCGTTTAACAGCTGGGAAAATGTGGAATT
TGAAACAAATTATCAGGATGAAAGATTTATTGATTTGGTAACAGAAGGCAGAACATTTAGAACAGGTTCA
AATGGGAAAATTAAGTTGGATCTAAAGGCGAAAGAAGGATTGATTTTACGAAAAGTAAGGATAGATGGGG
ATTATGAGTAAATAGAAGTAGGGAGCTATGTTTGACGGCTCCTTATTTTTTTGAGATTTAATATTGATGT
GGTATACTAAAAATGGAAAATTGTATTTTTGATTAGAAAGATGTAAAATTGATTTAATTTAAAAATATTT
TATTAGATTAAAGTAGAAACGAGGAGATTGGAATGGGAAATTTATTTGGACATAAGAGATGGTATGAAGT
TCGTGATAAAAAAGATTTTAAAATAAAACGGAAAGTAAAAGTTAAAAGGAACTATGATGGAAACAAATAC
ATTTTAAATATTAATGAAAATAATAATAAAGAAAAAATTGATAATAATAAATTTATTAGAAAATATATTA
ATTACAAAAAAAATGATAATATTCTTAAAGAATTTACAAGAAAATTTCATGCAGGAAATATTCTATTTAA
GTTGAAAG
